>Addgene plasmid #108110 | LentiV_Neo_SIK3_T142Q | depositor full sequence | sequence record 204041 | LentiV_Neo_SIK3_T142Q sequence 10989 bps
TTAATGTAGTCTTATGCAATACTCTTGTAGTCTTGCAACATGGTAACGATGAGTTAGCAACATGCCTTAC
AAGGAGAGAAAAAGCACCGTGCATGCCGATTGGTGGAAGTAAGGTGGTACGATCGTGCCTTATTAGGAAG
GCAACAGACGGGTCTGACATGGATTGGACGAACCACTGAATTGCCGCATTGCAGAGATATTGTATTTAAG
TGCCTAGCTCGATACATAAACGGGTCTCTCTGGTTAGACCAGATCTGAGCCTGGGAGCTCTCTGGCTAAC
TAGGGAACCCACTGCTTAAGCCTCAATAAAGCTTGCCTTGAGTGCTTCAAGTAGTGTGTGCCCGTCTGTT
GTGTGACTCTGGTAACTAGAGATCCCTCAGACCCTTTTAGTCAGTGTGGAAAATCTCTAGCAGTGGCGCC
CGAACAGGGACTTGAAAGCGAAAGGGAAACCAGAGGAGCTCTCTCGACGCAGGACTCGGCTTGCTGAAGC
GCGCACGGCAAGAGGCGAGGGGCGGCGACTGGTGAGTACGCCAAAAATTTTGACTAGCGGAGGCTAGAAG
GAGAGAGATGGGTGCGAGAGCGTCAGTATTAAGCGGGGGAGAATTAGATCGCGATGGGAAAAAATTCGGT
TAAGGCCAGGGGGAAAGAAAAAATATAAATTAAAACATATAGTATGGGCAAGCAGGGAGCTAGAACGATT
CGCAGTTAATCCTGGCCTGTTAGAAACATCAGAAGGCTGTAGACAAATACTGGGACAGCTACAACCATCC
CTTCAGACAGGATCAGAAGAACTTAGATCATTATATAATACAGTAGCAACCCTCTATTGTGTGCATCAAA
GGATAGAGATAAAAGACACCAAGGAAGCTTTAGACAAGATAGAGGAAGAGCAAAACAAAAGTAAGACCAC
CGCACAGCAAGCGGCCGCTGATCTTCAGACCTGGAGGAGGAGATATGAGGGACAATTGGAGAAGTGAATT
ATATAAATATAAAGTAGTAAAAATTGAACCATTAGGAGTAGCACCCACCAAGGCAAAGAGAAGAGTGGTG
CAGAGAGAAAAAAGAGCAGTGGGAATAGGAGCTTTGTTCCTTGGGTTCTTGGGAGCAGCAGGAAGCACTA
TGGGCGCAGCGTCAATGACGCTGACGGTACAGGCCAGACAATTATTGTCTGGTATAGTGCAGCAGCAGAA
CAATTTGCTGAGGGCTATTGAGGCGCAACAGCATCTGTTGCAACTCACAGTCTGGGGCATCAAGCAGCTC
CAGGCAAGAATCCTGGCTGTGGAAAGATACCTAAAGGATCAACAGCTCCTGGGGATTTGGGGTTGCTCTG
GAAAACTCATTTGCACCACTGCTGTGCCTTGGAATGCTAGTTGGAGTAATAAATCTCTGGAACAGATTTG
GAATCACACGACCTGGATGGAGTGGGACAGAGAAATTAACAATTACACAAGCTTAATACACTCCTTAATT
GAAGAATCGCAAAACCAGCAAGAAAAGAATGAACAAGAATTATTGGAATTAGATAAATGGGCAAGTTTGT
GGAATTGGTTTAACATAACAAATTGGCTGTGGTATATAAAATTATTCATAATGATAGTAGGAGGCTTGGT
AGGTTTAAGAATAGTTTTTGCTGTACTTTCTATAGTGAATAGAGTTAGGCAGGGATATTCACCATTATCG
TTTCAGACCCACCTCCCAACCCCGAGGGGACCCAGACCACAATTTTAAAAGAAAAGGGGGGATTGGGGGG
TACAGTGCAGGGGAAAGAATAGTAGACATAATAGCAACAGACATACAAACTAAAGAATTACAAAAACAAA
TTACAAAAATTCAAAATTTTCGGGTTTATTACAGGGACAGCAGAGATCCACTTTGGCGCCGGCTCGAGTG
GCTCCGGTGCCCGTCAGTGGGCAGAGCGCACATCGCCCACAGTCCCCGAGAAGTTGGGGGGAGGGGTCGG
CAATTGAACCGGTGCCTAGAGAAGGTGGCGCGGGGTAAACTGGGAAAGTGATGTCGTGTACTGGCTCCGC
CTTTTTCCCGAGGGTGGGGGAGAACCGTATATAAGTGCAGTAGTCGCCGTGAACGTTCTTTTTCGCAACG
GGTTTGCCGCCAGAACACAGGTGTCGTGACGCGGGATCCGCCACCCGGAGGTTTCACTGCACAACAAGAT
GGCGGCGGCGGCGGCGAGCGGAGCTGGCGGGGCTGCCGGGGCCGGGACTGGGGGAGCCGGGCCCGCGGGC
CGCCTGCTGCCTCCGCCCGCGCCGGGGTCCCCAGCCGCCCCCGCTGCCGTGTCCCCTGCGGCCGGCCAGC
CGCGTCCCCCAGCCCCGGCCTCCCGCGGACCCATGCCCGCCCGTATCGGCTACTACGAGATCGACCGCAC
CATCGGCAAGGGCAACTTCGCGGTGGTCAAGCGGGCCACGCACCTCGTCACCAAGGCCAAGGTTGCTATC
AAGATCATAGATAAGACCCAGCTGGATGAAGAAAACTTGAAGAAGATTTTCCGGGAAGTTCAAATTATGA
AGATGCTTTGCCACCCCCATATCATCAGGCTCTACCAGGTTATGGAGACAGAACGGATGATTTATCTGGT
GCAAGAATATGCTAGTGGAGGGGAAATATTTGACCACCTGGTGGCCCATGGTAGAATGGCAGAAAAGGAG
GCACGTCGGAAGTTCAAACAGATCGTCACAGCTGTCTATTTTTGTCACTGTCGGAACATTGTTCATCGTG
ATTTAAAAGCTGAAAATTTACTTCTGGATGCCAATCTGAATATCAAAATAGCAGATTTTGGTTTCAGTAA
CCTCTTCACTCCTGGGCAGCTGCTGAAGACCTGGTGTGGCAGCCCTCCCTATGCTGCACCTGAACTCTTT
GAAGGAAAAGAATATGATGGGCCCAAAGTGGACATCTGGAGCCTTGGAGTTGTCCTCTACGTGCTTGTGT
GCGGTGCCCTGCCATTTGATGGAAGCACACTGCAGAATCTGCGGGCCCGCGTGCTGAGTGGAAAGTTCCG
CATCCCATTTTTTATGTCCACAGAATGTGAGCATTTGATCCGCCATATGTTGGTGTTAGATCCCAATAAG
CGCCTCTCCATGGAGCAGATCTGCAAGCACAAGTGGATGAAGCTAGGGGACGCCGATCCCAACTTTGACA
GGTTAATAGCTGAATGCCAACAACTAAAGGAAGAAAGACAGGTGGACCCCCTGAATGAGGATGTCCTCTT
GGCCATGGAGGACATGGGACTGGACAAAGAACAGACACTGCAGGCGGAGCAGGCAGGTACTGCTATGAAC
ATCAGCGTTCCCCAGGTGCAGCTGATCAACCCAGAGAACCAAATTGTGGAGCCGGATGGGACACTGAATT
TGGACAGTGATGAGGGTGAAGAGCCTTCCCCTGAAGCATTGGTGCGCTATTTGTCAATGAGGAGGCACAC
AGTGGGTGTGGCTGACCCACGCACGGAAGTTATGGAAGATCTGCAGAAGCTCCTACCTGGCTTTCCTGGA
GTCAACCCCCAGGCTCCATTCCTGCAGGTGGCCCCTAATGTGAACTTCATGCACAACCTGTTGCCTATGC
AAAACTTGCAACCAACCGGGCAACTTGAGTACAAGGAGCAGTCTCTCCTACAGCCGCCCACGCTACAGCT
GTTGAATGGAATGGGCCCCCTTGGCCGGAGGGCATCAGATGGAGGAGCCAACATCCAACTGCATGCCCAG
CAGCTGCTGAAGCGCCCACGGGGACCCTCTCCGCTTGTCACCATGACACCAGCAGTGCCAGCAGTTACCC
CTGTGGACGAGGAGAGCTCAGACGGGGAGCCAGACCAGGAAGCTGTGCAGAGGTACTTGGCAAATAGGTC
CAAAAGACATACACTGGCCATGACCAACCCTACAGCTGAGATCCCACCGGACCTACAACGGCAGCTAGGA
CAGCAGCCTTTCCGTTCCCGGGTCTGGCCTCCTCACCTGGTACCTGATCAGCATCGCTCTACCTACAAGG
ACTCCAACACTCTGCACCTCCCTACGGAGCGTTTCTCCCCTGTGCGCCGGTTCTCAGATGGGGCTGCGAG
CATCCAGGCCTTCAAAGCTCACCTGGAAAAAATGGGCAACAACAGCAGCATCAAACAGCTGCAGCAGGAG
TGTGAGCAGCTGCAGAAGATGTACGGGGGGCAGATTGATGAAAGAACCCTGGAGAAGACCCAGCAGCAGC
ATATGTTATACCAGCAGGAGCAGCACCATCAAATTCTCCAGCAACAAATTCAAGACTCTATCTGTCCTCC
TCAGCCATCTCCACCTCTTCAGGCTGCATGTGAAAATCAGCCAGCCCTCCTTACCCATCAGCTCCAGAGG
TTAAGGATTCAGCCTTCAAGCCCACCCCCCAACCACCCCAACAACCATCTCTTCAGGCAGCCCAGTAATA
GTCCTCCCCCCATGAGCAGTGCCATGATCCAGCCTCACGGGGCTGCATCTTCTTCCCAGTTTCAAGGCTT
ACCTTCCCGCAGTGCAATCTTTCAGCAGCAACCTGAGAACTGTTCCTCTCCTCCCAACGTGGCACTAACC
TGCTTGGGTATGCAGCAGCCTGCTCAGTCACAGCAGGTCACCATCCAAGTCCAAGAGCCTGTTGACATGC
TCAGCAACATGCCAGGCACAGCTGCAGGCTCCAGTGGGCGCGGCATCTCCATCAGCCCCAGTGCTGGTCA
GATGCAGATGCAGCACCGTACCAACCTGATGGCCACCCTCAGCTATGGGCACCGTCCCTTGTCCAAGCAG
CTGAGTGCTGACAGTGCAGAGGCTCACAGTGCACATCAGCAGCCGCCACACTATACCACGTCGGCACTAC
AGCAGGCCCTGCTGTCTCCCACGCCGCCAGACTATACAAGACACCAGCAGGTACCCCACATCCTTCAAGG
ACTGCTTTCTCCCCGGCATTCGCTCACCGGCCACTCGGACATCCGGCTGCCCCCAACAGAGTTTGCACAG
CTCATTAAAAGGCAGCAGCAACAACGGCAGCAGCAGCAGCAACAGCAGCAACAGCAAGAATACCAGGAAC
TGTTCAGGCACATGAACCAAGGGGATGCGGGGAGTCTGGCTCCCAGCCTTGGGGGACAGAGCATGACAGA
GCGCCAGGCTTTATCTTATCAAAATGCTGACTCTTATCACCATCACACCAGCCCCCAGCATCTGCTACAA
ATCAGGGCACAAGAATGTGTCTCACAGGCTTCCTCACCCACCCCGCCCCACGGGTATGCTCACCAGCCGG
CACTGATGCATTCAGAGAGCATGGAGGAGGACTGCTCGTGTGAGGGGGCCAAGGATGGCTTCCAAGACAG
TAAGAGTTCAAGTACATTGACCAAAGGTTGCCATGACAGCCCTCTGCTCTTGAGTACCGGTGGACCTGGG
GACCCTGAATCTTTGCTAGGAACTGTGAGTCATGCCCAAGAATTGGGGATACATCCCTATGGTCATCAGC
CAACTGCTGCATTCAGTAAAAATAAGGTGCCCAGCAGAGAGCCTGTCATAGGGAACTGCATGGATAGAAG
TTCTCCAGGACAAGCAGTGGAGCTGCCGGATCACAATGGGCTCGGGTACCCAGCACGCCCCTCCGTCCAT
GAGCACCACAGGCCCCGGGCCCTCCAGAGACACCACACGATCCAGAACAGCGACGATGCTTATGTACAGC
TGGATAACTTGCCAGGAATGAGTCTCGTGGCTGGGAAAGCACTTAGCTCTGCCCGGATGTCGGATGCAGT
TCTCAGTCAGTCTTCGCTCATGGGCAGCCAGCAGTTTCAGGATGGGGAAAATGAGGAATGTGGGGCAAGC
CTGGGAGGTCATGAGCACCCAGACCTGAGTGATGGCAGCCAGCATTTAAACTCCTCTTGCTATCCATCTA
CGTGTATTACAGACATTCTGCTCAGCTACAAGCACCCCGAAGTCTCCTTCAGCATGGAGCAGGCAGGCGT
GGGCAGCGGCGCCACCAACTTCAGCCTGCTGAAGCAGGCCGGCGACGTGGAGGAGAACCCCGGCCCCATG
ACCGAGTACAAGCCCATGATTGAACAAGATGGATTGCACGCAGGTTCTCCGGCCGCTTGGGTGGAGAGGC
TATTCGGCTATGACTGGGCACAACAGACAATCGGCTGCTCTGATGCCGCCGTGTTCCGGCTGTCAGCGCA
GGGGCGCCCGGTTCTTTTTGTCAAGACCGACCTGTCCGGTGCCCTGAATGAACTGCAGGACGAGGCAGCG
CGGCTATCGTGGCTGGCCACGACGGGCGTTCCTTGCGCAGCTGTGCTCGACGTTGTCACTGAAGCGGGAA
GGGACTGGCTGCTATTGGGCGAAGTGCCGGGGCAGGATCTCCTGTCATCTCACCTTGCTCCTGCCGAGAA
AGTATCCATCATGGCTGATGCAATGCGGCGGCTGCATACGCTTGATCCGGCTACCTGCCCATTCGACCAC
CAAGCGAAACATCGCATCGAGCGAGCACGTACTCGGATGGAAGCCGGTCTTGTCGATCAGGATGATCTGG
ACGAAGAGCATCAGGGGCTCGCGCCAGCCGAACTGTTCGCCAGGCTCAAGGCGCGCATGCCCGACGGCGA
GGATCTCGTCGTGACCCATGGCGATGCCTGCTTGCCGAATATCATGGTGGAAAATGGCCGCTTTTCTGGA
TTCATCGACTGTGGCCGGCTGGGTGTGGCGGACCGCTATCAGGACATAGCGTTGGCTACCCGTGATATTG
CTGAAGAGCTTGGCGGCGAATGGGCTGACCGCTTCCTCGTGCTTTACGGTATCGCCGCTCCCGATTCGCA
GCGCATCGCCTTCTATCGCCTTCTTGACGAGTTCTTCTGAACGCGTTAAGTCGACAATCAACCTCTGGAT
TACAAAATTTGTGAAAGATTGACTGGTATTCTTAACTATGTTGCTCCTTTTACGCTATGTGGATACGCTG
CTTTAATGCCTTTGTATCATGCTATTGCTTCCCGTATGGCTTTCATTTTCTCCTCCTTGTATAAATCCTG
GTTGCTGTCTCTTTATGAGGAGTTGTGGCCCGTTGTCAGGCAACGTGGCGTGGTGTGCACTGTGTTTGCT
GACGCAACCCCCACTGGTTGGGGCATTGCCACCACCTGTCAGCTCCTTTCCGGGACTTTCGCTTTCCCCC
TCCCTATTGCCACGGCGGAACTCATCGCCGCCTGCCTTGCCCGCTGCTGGACAGGGGCTCGGCTGTTGGG
CACTGACAATTCCGTGGTGTTGTCGGGGAAATCATCGTCCTTTCCTTGGCTGCTCGCCTGTGTTGCCACC
TGGATTCTGCGCGGGACGTCCTTCTGCTACGTCCCTTCGGCCCTCAATCCAGCGGACCTTCCTTCCCGCG
GCCTGCTGCCGGCTCTGCGGCCTCTTCCGCGTCTTCGCCTTCGCCCTCAGACGAGTCGGATCTCCCTTTG
GGCCGCCTCCCCGCGTCGACTTTAAGACCAATGACTTACAAGGCAGCTGTAGATCTTAGCCACTTTTTAA
AAGAAAAGGGGGGACTGGAAGGGCTAATTCACTCCCAACGAAGACAAGATCTGCTTTTTGCTTGTACTGG
GTCTCTCTGGTTAGACCAGATCTGAGCCTGGGAGCTCTCTGGCTAACTAGGGAACCCACTGCTTAAGCCT
CAATAAAGCTTGCCTTGAGTGCTTCAAGTAGTGTGTGCCCGTCTGTTGTGTGACTCTGGTAACTAGAGAT
CCCTCAGACCCTTTTAGTCAGTGTGGAAAATCTCTAGCAGTACGTATAGTAGTTCATGTCATCTTATTAT
TCAGTATTTATAACTTGCAAAGAAATGAATATCAGAGAGTGAGAGGAACTTGTTTATTGCAGCTTATAAT
GGTTACAAATAAAGCAATAGCATCACAAATTTCACAAATAAAGCATTTTTTTCACTGCATTCTAGTTGTG
GTTTGTCCAAACTCATCAATGTATCTTATCATGTCTGGCTCTAGCTATCCCGCCCCTAACTCCGCCCATC
CCGCCCCTAACTCCGCCCAGTTCCGCCCATTCTCCGCCCCATGGCTGACTAATTTTTTTTATTTATGCAG
AGGCCGAGGCCGCCTCGGCCTCTGAGCTATTCCAGAAGTAGTGAGGAGGCTTTTTTGGAGGCCTAGGGAC
GTACCCAATTCGCCCTATAGTGAGTCGTATTACGCGCGCTCACTGGCCGTCGTTTTACAACGTCGTGACT
GGGAAAACCCTGGCGTTACCCAACTTAATCGCCTTGCAGCACATCCCCCTTTCGCCAGCTGGCGTAATAG
CGAAGAGGCCCGCACCGATCGCCCTTCCCAACAGTTGCGCAGCCTGAATGGCGAATGGG
[124 nt withheld, positions 8320-8443]
C
[91 nt withheld, positions 8445-8535]
A
[49 nt withheld, positions 8537-8585]
CCTTTGACGTTGGAGTCCACGTTCTTT
[37 nt withheld, positions 8613-8649]
ACCCTATCTCGGTCTATTCTTTTGATTTATAAGGGATTTTGCCGATTTCGGCCTATTGGTTAAAAAATGA
GCTGATTTAACAAAAATTTAACGCGAATTTTAACAAAATATTAACGCTTACAATTTAGGTGGCACTTTTC
GGGGAAATGTGCGCGGAACCCCTATTTGTTTATTTTTCTAAATACATTCAAATATGTATCCGCTCATGAG
ACAATAACCCTGATAAATGCTTCAATAATATTGAAAAAGGAAGAGTATGAGTATTCAACATTTCCGTGTC
GCCCTTATTCCCTTTTTTGCGGCATTTTGCCTTCCTGTTTTTGCTCACCCAGAAACGCTGGTGAAAGTAA
AAGATGCTGAAGATCAGTTGGGTGCACGAGTGGGTTACATCGAACTGGATCTCAACAGCGGTAAGATCCT
TGAGAGTTTTCGCCCCGAAGAACGTTTTCCAATGATGAGCACTTTTAAAGTTCTGCTATGTGGCGCGGTA
TTATCCCGTATTGACGCCGGGCAAGAGCAACTCGGTCGCCGCATACACTATTCTCAGAATGACTTGGTTG
AGTACTCACCAGTCACAGAAAAGCATCTTACGGATGGCATGACAGTAAGAGAATTATGCAGTGCTGCCAT
AACCATGAGTGATAACACTGCGGCCAACTTACTTCTGACAACGATCGGAGGACCGAAGGAGCTAACCGCT
TTTTTGCACAACATGGGGGATCATGTAACTCGCCTTGATCGTTGGGAACCGGAGCTGAATGAAGCCATAC
CAAACGACGAGCGTGACACCACGATGCCTGTAGCAATGGCAACAACGTTGCGCAAACTATTAACTGGCGA
ACTACTTACTCTAGCTTCCCGGCAACAATTAATAGACTGGATGGAGGCGGATAAAGTTGCAGGACCACTT
CTGCGCTCGGCCCTTCCGGCTGGCTGGTTTATTGCTGATAAATCTGGAGCCGGTGAGCGTGGGTCTCGCG
GTATCATTGCAGCACTGGGGCCAGATGGTAAGCCCTCCCGTATCGTAGTTATCTACACGACGGGGAGTCA
GGCAACTATGGATGAACGAAATAGACAGATCGCTGAGATAGGTGCCTCACTGATTAAGCATTGGTAACTG
TCAGACCAAGTTTACTCATATATACTTTAGATTGATTTAAAACTTCATTTTTAATTTAAAAGGATCTAGG
TGAAGATCCTTTTTGATAATCTCATGACCAAAATCCCTTAACGTGAGTTTTCGTTCCACTGAGCGTCAGA
CCCCGTAGAAAAGATCAAAGGATCTTCTTGAGATCCTTTTTTTCTGCGCGTAATCTGCTGCTTGCAAACA
AAAAAACCACCGCTACCAGCGGTGGTTTGTTTGCCGGATCAAGAGCTACCAACTCTTTTTCCGAAGGTAA
CTGGCTTCAGCAGAGCGCAGATACCAAATACTGTTCTTCTAGTGTAGCCGTAGTTAGGCCACCACTTCAA
GAACTCTGTAGCACCGCCTACATACCTCGCTCTGCTAATCCTGTTACCAGTGGCTGCTGCCAGTGGCGAT
AAGTCGTGTCTTACCGGGTTGGACTCAAGACGATAGTTACCGGATAAGGCGCAGCGGTCGGGCTGAACGG
GGGGTTCGTGCACACAGCCCAGCTTGGAGCGAACGACCTACACCGAACTGAGATACCTACAGCGTGAGCT
ATGAGAAAGCGCCACGCTTCCCGAAGGGAGAAAGGCGGACAGGTATCCGGTAAGCGGCAGGGTCGGAACA
GGAGAGCGCACGAGGGAGCTTCCAGGGGGAAACGCCTGGTATCTTTATAGTCCTGTCGGGTTTCGCCACC
TCTGACTTGAGCGTCGATTTTTGTGATGCTCGTCAGGGGGGCGGAGCCTATGGAAAAACGCCAGCAACGC
GGCCTTTTTACGGTTCCTGGCCTTTTGCTGGCCTTTTGCTCACATGTTCTTTCCTGCGTTATCCCCTGAT
TCTGTGGATAACCGTATTACCGCCTTTGAGTGAGCTGATACCGCTCGCCGCAGCCGAACGACCGAGCGCA
GCGAGTCAGTGAGCGAGGAAGCGGAAGAGCGCCCAATACGCAAACCGCCTCTCCCCGCGCGTTGGCCGAT
TCATTAATGCAGCTGGCACGACAGGTTTCCCGACTGGAAAGCGGGCAGTGAGCGCAACGCAATTAATGTG
AGTTAGCTCACTCATTAGGCACCCCAGGCTTTACACTTTATGCTTCCGGCTCGTATGTTGTGTGGAATTG
TGAGCGGATAACAATTTCACACAGGAAACAGCTATGACCATGATTACGCCAAGCGCGCAATTAACCCTCA
CTAAAGGGAACAAAAGCTGGAGCTGCAAGC
Features (pLannotate 1.2.2; 27 found; start..end, strand, type, name):
      5..231     +  promoter       RSV promoter: Rous sarcoma virus enhancer/promoter
    232..412     +  LTR            5' LTR (truncated): truncated 5' long terminal repeat (LTR) from HIV-1
    459..584     +  misc_feature   HIV-1 Ψ: packaging signal of human immunodeficiency virus type 1
    568..931     +  CDS            HIV-1 gag (fragment): gag protein from human immunodeficiency virus 1; gag
   1077..1310    +  misc_feature   RRE: The Rev response element (RRE) of HIV-1 allows for Rev-dependent mRNA export from the nucleus to the cytoplasm.
   1687..1713    +  CDS            Rev (fragment): human immunodeficiency virus 1 (HIV-1) Rev protein; rev; enhances nuclear export of unspliced and incompletely spliced viral mRNAs
   1723..1840    +  misc_feature   cPPT/CTS: central polypurine tract and central termination sequence of HIV-1
   1909..2120    +  promoter       EF-1α core promoter: core promoter for human elongation factor EF-1α
   2169..5951    +  CDS            SIK3: SIK3_HUMAN - Also known as KIAA0999 From Homo sapiens (Human).
   6018..6036    +  CDS            PuroR (fragment): puromycin N-acetyltransferase; pac from Streptomyces; confers resistance to puromycin
   6036..6827    +  CDS            neo: KKA2_KLEPN - Also known as kan, nptII. Experimental evidence at protein level: Swiss-Prot protein existence level 1. Resistance to kanamycin, neomycin, paromomycin, ribostamycin, butirosin and gentamicin B. From Klebsiella pneumoniae.
   6846..7434    +  misc_feature   WPRE: woodchuck hepatitis virus posttranscriptional regulatory element
   7485..7504    +  misc_feature   cPPT/CTS (fragment): central polypurine tract and central termination sequence of HIV-1
   7506..7739    +  LTR            3' LTR (ΔU3): self-inactivating 3' long terminal repeat (LTR) from HIV-1
   7817..7938    +  polyA_signal   SV40 poly(A) signal: SV40 polyadenylation signal
   7978..8113    +  rep_origin     SV40 ori: SV40 origin of replication
   8134..8152    -  promoter       T7 promoter: promoter for bacteriophage T7 RNA polymerase
   8160..8315    +  CDS            lacZα (fragment): LacZα fragment of β-galactosidase; lacZ fragment
   8320..8748    +  rep_origin     f1 ori (sequence partly withheld): f1 bacteriophage origin of replication; arrow indicates direction of (+) strand synthesis
   8801..8905    +  promoter       AmpR promoter: bla
   8906..9766    +  CDS            AmpR: β-lactamase; bla; confers resistance to ampicillin, carbenicillin, and related antibiotics
   9937..10525   +  rep_origin     ori: high-copy-number ColE1/pMB1/pBR322/pUC origin of replication
  10708..10800   +  CDS            lacI (fragment): lac repressor; lacI; The lac repressor binds to the lac operator to inhibit transcription in E. coli. This inhibition can be relieved by adding lactose or isopropyl-β-D-thiogalactopyranoside (IPTG).
  10813..10834   +  protein_bind   CAP binding site: CAP binding activates transcription in the presence of cAMP. E. coli catabolite activator protein
  10849..10879   +  promoter       lac promoter: promoter for the E. coli lac operon
  10883..10905   +  protein_bind   lac operator (fragment): The lac repressor binds to the lac operator to inhibit transcription in E. coli. This inhibition can be relieved by adding lactose or isopropyl-β-D-thiogalactopyranoside (IPTG). lac repressor encoded by lacI
  10948..10966   +  promoter       T3 promoter: promoter for bacteriophage T3 RNA polymerase
