>Addgene plasmid #108110 | LentiV_Neo_SIK3_T142Q | addgene full sequence | sequence record 208151 | Addgene NGS Result
CTGCAAGCTTAATGTAGTCTTATGCAATACTCTTGTAGTCTTGCAACATGGTAACGATGAGTTAGCAACA
TGCCTTACAAGGAGAGAAAAAGCACCGTGCATGCCGATTGGTGGAAGTAAGGTGGTACGATCGTGCCTTA
TTAGGAAGGCAACAGACGGGTCTGACATGGATTGGACGAACCACTGAATTGCCGCATTGCAGAGATATTG
TATTTAAGTGCCTAGCTCGATACATAAACGGGTCTCTCTGGTTAGACCAGATCTGAGCCTGGGAGCTCTC
TGGCTAACTAGGGAACCCACTGCTTAAGCCTCAATAAAGCTTGCCTTGAGTGCTTCAAGTAGTGTGTGCC
CGTCTGTTGTGTGACTCTGGTAACTAGAGATCCCTCAGACCCTTTTAGTCAGTGTGGAAAATCTCTAGCA
GTGGCGCCCGAACAGGGACTTGAAAGCGAAAGGGAAACCAGAGGAGCTCTCTCGACGCAGGACTCGGCTT
GCTGAAACGCGCACGGCAAGAGGCGAGGGGCGGCGACTGGTGAGTACGCCAAAAATTTTGACTAGCGGAG
GCTAGAAGGAGAGAGATGGGTGCGAGAGCGTCAGTATTAAGCGGGGGAGAATTAGATCGCGATGGGAAAA
AATTCGGTTAAGGCCAGGGGGAAAGAAAAAATATAAATTAAAACATATAGTATGGGCAAGCAGGGAGCTA
GAACGATTCGCAGTTAATCCTGGCCTGTTAGAAACATCAGAAGGCTGTAGACAAATACTGGGACAGCTAC
AACCATCCCTTCAGACAGGATCAGAAGAACTTAGATCATTATATAATACAGTAGCAACCCTCTATTGTGT
GCATCAAAGGATAGAGATAAAAGACACCAAGGAAGCTTTAGACAAGATAGAGGAAGAGCAAAACAAAAGT
AAGACCACCGCACAGCAAGCGGCCGCTGATCTTCAGACCTGGAGGAGGAGATATGAGGGACAATTGGAGA
AGTGAATTATATAAATATAAAGTAGTAAAAATTGAACCATTAGGAGTAGCACCCACCAAGGCAAAGAGAA
GAGTGGTGCAGAGAGAAAAAAGAGCAGTGGGAATAGGAGCTTTGTTCCTTGGGTTCTTGGGAGCAGCAGG
AAGCACTATGGGCGCAGCGTCAATGACGCTGACGGTACAGGCCAGACAATTATTGTCTGGTATAGTGCAG
CAGCAGAACAATTTGCTGAGGGCTATTGAGGCGCAACAGCATCTGTTGCAACTCACAGTCTGGGGCATCA
AGCAGCTCCAGGCAAGAATCCTGGCTGTGGAAAGATACCTAAAGGATCAACAGCTCCTGGGGATTTGGGG
TTGCTCTGGAAAACTCATTTGCACCACTGCTGTGCCTTGGAATGCTAGTTGGAGTAATAAATCTCTGGAA
CAGATTTGGAATCACACGACCTGGATGGAGTGGGACAGAGAAATTAACAATTACACAAGCTTAATACACT
CCTTAATTGAAGAATCGCAAAACCAGCAAGAAAAGAATGAACAAGAATTATTGGAATTAGATAAATGGGC
AAGTTTGTGGAATTGGTTTAACATAACAAATTGGCTGTGGTATATAAAATTATTCATAATGATAGTAGGA
GGCTTGGTAGGTTTAAGAATAGTTTTTGCTGTACTTTCTATAGTGAATAGAGTTAGGCAGGGATATTCAC
CATTATCGTTTCAGACCCACCTCCCAACCCCGAGGGGACCCAGACCACAATTTTAAAAGAAAAGGGGGGA
TTGGGGGGTACAGTGCAGGGGAAAGAATAGTAGACATAATAGCAACAGACATACAAACTAAAGAATTACA
AAAACAAATTACAAAAATTCAAAATTTTCGGGTTTATTACAGGGACAGCAGAGATCCACTTTGGCGCCGG
CTCGAGTGGCTCCGGTGCCCGTCAGTGGGCAGAGCGCACATCGCCCACAGTCCCCGAGAAGTTGGGGGGA
GGGGTCGGCAATTGAACCGGTGCCTAGAGAAGGTGGCGCGGGGTAAACTGGGAAAGTGATGTCGTGTACT
GGCTCCGCCTTTTTCCCGAGGGTGGGGGAGAACCGTATATAAGTGCAGTAGTCGCCGTGAACGTTCTTTT
TCGCAACGGGTTTGCCGCCAGAACACAGGTGTCGTGACGCGGGATCCGCCACCCGGAGGTTTCACTGCAC
AACAAGATGGCGGCGGCGGCGGCGAGCGGAGCTGGCGGGGCTGCCGGGGCCGGGACTGGGGGAGCCGGGC
CCGCGGGCCGCCTGCTGCCTCCGCCCGCGCCGGGGTCCCCAGCCGCCCCCGCTGCCGTGTCCCCTGCGGC
CGGCCAGCCGCGTCCCCCAGCCCCGGCCTCCCGCGGACCCATGCCCGCCCGTATCGGCTACTACGAGATC
GACCGCACCATCGGCAAGGGCAACTTCGCGGTGGTCAAGCGGGCCACGCACCTCGTCACCAAGGCCAAGG
TTGCTATCAAGATCATAGATAAGACCCAGCTGGATGAAGAAAACTTGAAGAAGATTTTCCGGGAAGTTCA
AATTATGAAGATGCTTTGCCACCCCCATATCATCAGGCTCTACCAGGTTATGGAGACAGAACGGATGATT
TATCTGGTGCAAGAATATGCTAGTGGAGGGGAAATATTTGACCACCTGGTGGCCCATGGTAGAATGGCAG
AAAAGGAGGCACGTCGGAAGTTCAAACAGATCGTCACAGCTGTCTATTTTTGTCACTGTCGGAACATTGT
TCATCGTGATTTAAAAGCTGAAAATTTACTTCTGGATGCCAATCTGAATATCAAAATAGCAGATTTTGGT
TTCAGTAACCTCTTCACTCCTGGGCAGCTGCTGAAGACCTGGTGTGGCAGCCCTCCCTATGCTGCACCTG
AACTCTTTGAAGGAAAAGAATATGATGGGCCCAAAGTGGACATCTGGAGCCTTGGAGTTGTCCTCTACGT
GCTTGTGTGCGGTGCCCTGCCATTTGATGGAAGCACACTGCAGAATCTGCGGGCCCGCGTGCTGAGTGGA
AAGTTCCGCATCCCATTTTTTATGTCCACAGAATGTGAGCATTTGATCCGCCATATGTTGGTGTTAGATC
CCAATAAGCGCCTCTCCATGGAGCAGATCTGCAAGCACAAGTGGATGAAGCTAGGGGACGCCGATCCCAA
CTTTGACAGGTTAATAGCTGAATGCCAACAACTAAAGGAAGAAAGACAGGTGGACCCCCTGAATGAGGAT
GTCCTCTTGGCCATGGAGGACATGGGACTGGACAAAGAACAGACACTGCAGGCGGAGCAGGCAGGTACTG
CTATGAACATCAGCGTTCCCCAGGTGCAGCTGATCAACCCAGAGAACCAAATTGTGGAGCCGGATGGGAC
ACTGAATTTGGACAGTGATGAGGGTGAAGAGCCTTCCCCTGAAGCATTGGTGCGCTATTTGTCAATGAGG
AGGCACACAGTGGGTGTGGCTGACCCACGCACGGAAGTTATGGAAGATCTGCAGAAGCTCCTACCTGGCT
TTCCTGGAGTCAACCCCCAGGCTCCATTCCTGCAGGTGGCCCCTAATGTGAACTTCATGCACAACCTGTT
GCCTATGCAAAACTTGCAACCAACCGGGCAACTTGAGTACAAGGAGCAGTCTCTCCTACAGCCGCCCACG
CTACAGCTGTTGAATGGAATGGGCCCCCTTGGCCGGAGGGCATCAGATGGAGGAGCCAACATCCAACTGC
ATGCCCAGCAGCTGCTGAAGCGCCCACGGGGACCCTCTCCGCTTGTCACCATGACACCAGCAGTGCCAGC
AGTTACCCCTGTGGACGAGGAGAGCTCAGACGGGGAGCCAGACCAGGAAGCTGTGCAGAGGTACTTGGCA
AATAGGTCCAAAAGACATACACTGGCCATGACCAACCCTACAGCTGAGATCCCACCGGACCTACAACGGC
AGCTAGGACAGCAGCCTTTCCGTTCCCGGGTCTGGCCTCCTCACCTGGTACCTGATCAGCATCGCTCTAC
CTACAAGGACTCCAACACTCTGCACCTCCCTACGGAGCGTTTCTCCCCTGTGCGCCGGTTCTCAGATGGG
GCTGCGAGCATCCAGGCCTTCAAAGCTCACCTGGAAAAAATGGGCAACAACAGCAGCATCAAACAGCTGC
AGCAGGAGTGTGAGCAGCTGCAGAAGATGTACGGGGGGCAGATTGATGAAAGAACCCTGGAGAAGACCCA
GCAGCAGCATATGTTATACCAGCAGGAGCAGCACCATCAAATTCTCCAGCAACAAATTCAAGACTCTATC
TGTCCTCCTCAGCCATCTCCACCTCTTCAGGCTGCATGTGAAAATCAGCCAGCCCTCCTTACCCATCAGC
TCCAGAGGTTAAGGATTCAGCCTTCAAGCCCACCCCCCAACCACCCCAACAACCATCTCTTCAGGCAGCC
CAGTAATAGTCCTCCCCCCATGAGCAGTGCCATGATCCAGCCTCACGGGGCTGCATCTTCTTCCCAGTTT
CAAGGCTTACCTTCCCGCAGTGCAATCTTTCAGCAGCAACCTGAGAACTGTTCCTCTCCTCCCAACGTGG
CACTAACCTGCTTGGGTATGCAGCAGCCTGCTCAGTCACAGCAGGTCACCATCCAAGTCCAAGAGCCTGT
TGACATGCTCAGCAACATGCCAGGCACAGCTGCAGGCTCCAGTGGGCGCGGCATCTCCATCAGCCCCAGT
GCTGGTCAGATGCAGATGCAGCACCGTACCAACCTGATGGCCACCCTCAGCTATGGGCACCGTCCCTTGT
CCAAGCAGCTGAGTGCTGACAGTGCAGAGGCTCACAGTGCACATCAGCAGCCGCCACACTATACCACGTC
GGCACTACAGCAGGCCCTGCTGTCTCCCACGCCGCCAGACTATACAAGACACCAGCAGGTACCCCACATC
CTTCAAGGACTGCTTTCTCCCCGGCATTCGCTCACCGGCCACTCGGACATCCGGCTGCCCCCAACAGAGT
TTGCACAGCTCATTAAAAGGCAGCAGCAACAACGGCAGCAGCAGCAGCAACAGCAGCAACAGCAAGAATA
CCAGGAACTGTTCAGGCACATGAACCAAGGGGATGCGGGGAGTCTGGCTCCCAGCCTTGGGGGACAGAGC
ATGACAGAGCGCCAGGCTTTATCTTATCAAAATGCTGACTCTTATCACCATCACACCAGCCCCCAGCATC
TGCTACAAATCAGGGCACAAGAATGTGTCTCACAGGCTTCCTCACCCACCCCGCCCCACGGGTATGCTCA
CCAGCCGGCACTGATGCATTCAGAGAGCATGGAGGAGGACTGCTCGTGTGAGGGGGCCAAGGATGGCTTC
CAAGACAGTAAGAGTTCAAGTACATTGACCAAAGGTTGCCATGACAGCCCTCTGCTCTTGAGTACCGGTG
GACCTGGGGACCCTGAATCTTTGCTAGGAACTGTGAGTCATGCCCAAGAATTGGGGATACATCCCTATGG
TCATCAGCCAACTGCTGCATTCAGTAAAAATAAGGTGCCCAGCAGAGAGCCTGTCATAGGGAACTGCATG
GATAGAAGTTCTCCAGGACAAGCAGTGGAGCTGCCGGATCACAATGGGCTCGGGTACCCAGCACGCCCCT
CCGTCCATGAGCACCACAGGCCCCGGGCCCTCCAGAGACACCACACGATCCAGAACAGCGACGATGCTTA
TGTACAGCTGGATAACTTGCCAGGAATGAGTCTCGTGGCTGGGAAAGCACTTAGCTCTGCCCGGATGTCG
GATGCAGTTCTCAGTCAGTCTTCGCTCATGGGCAGCCAGCAGTTTCAGGATGGGGAAAATGAGGAATGTG
GGGCAAGCCTGGGAGGTCATGAGCACCCAGACCTGAGTGATGGCAGCCAGCATTTAAACTCCTCTTGCTA
TCCATCTACGTGTATTACAGACATTCTGCTCAGCTACAAGCACCCCGAAGTCTCCTTCAGCATGGAGCAG
GCAGGCGTGGGCAGCGGCGCCACCAACTTCAGCCTGCTGAAGCAGGCCGGCGACGTGGAGGAGAACCCCG
GCCCCATGACCGAGTACAAGCCCATGATTGAACAAGATGGATTGCACGCAGGTTCTCCGGCCGCTTGGGT
GGAGAGGCTATTCGGCTATGACTGGGCACAACAGACAATCGGCTGCTCTGATGCCGCCGTGTTCCGGCTG
TCAGCGCAGGGGCGCCCGGTTCTTTTTGTCAAGACCGACCTGTCCGGTGCCCTGAATGAACTGCAGGACG
AGGCAGCGCGGCTATCGTGGCTGGCCACGACGGGCGTTCCTTGCGCAGCTGTGCTCGACGTTGTCACTGA
AGCGGGAAGGGACTGGCTGCTATTGGGCGAAGTGCCGGGGCAGGATCTCCTGTCATCTCACCTTGCTCCT
GCCGAGAAAGTATCCATCATGGCTGATGCAATGCGGCGGCTGCATACGCTTGATCCGGCTACCTGCCCAT
TCGACCACCAAGCGAAACATCGCATCGAGCGAGCACGTACTCGGATGGAAGCCGGTCTTGTCGATCAGGA
TGATCTGGACGAAGAGCATCAGGGGCTCGCGCCAGCCGAACTGTTCGCCAGGCTCAAGGCGCGCATGCCC
GACGGCGAGGATCTCGTCGTGACCCATGGCGATGCCTGCTTGCCGAATATCATGGTGGAAAATGGCCGCT
TTTCTGGATTCATCGACTGTGGCCGGCTGGGTGTGGCGGACCGCTATCAGGACATAGCGTTGGCTACCCG
TGATATTGCTGAAGAGCTTGGCGGCGAATGGGCTGACCGCTTCCTCGTGCTTTACGGTATCGCCGCTCCC
GATTCGCAGCGCATCGCCTTCTATCGCCTTCTTGACGAGTTCTTCTGAACGCGTTAAGTCGACAATCAAC
CTCTGGATTACAAAATTTGTGAAAGATTGACTGGTATTCTTAACTATGTTGCTCCTTTTACGCTATGTGG
ATACGCTGCTTTAATGCCTTTGTATCATGCTATTGCTTCCCGTATGGCTTTCATTTTCTCCTCCTTGTAT
AAATCCTGGTTGCTGTCTCTTTATGAGGAGTTGTGGCCCGTTGTCAGGCAACGTGGCGTGGTGTGCACTG
TGTTTGCTGACGCAACCCCCACTGGTTGGGGCATTGCCACCACCTGTCAGCTCCTTTCCGGGACTTTCGC
TTTCCCCCTCCCTATTGCCACGGCGGAACTCATCGCCGCCTGCCTTGCCCGCTGCTGGACAGGGGCTCGG
CTGTTGGGCACTGACAATTCCGTGGTGTTGTCGGGGAAATCATCGTCCTTTCCTTGGCTGCTCGCCTGTG
TTGCCACCTGGATTCTGCGCGGGACGTCCTTCTGCTACGTCCCTTCGGCCCTCAATCCAGCGGACCTTCC
TTCCCGCGGCCTGCTGCCGGCTCTGCGGCCTCTTCCGCGTCTTCGCCTTCGCCCTCAGACGAGTCGGATC
TCCCTTTGGGCCGCCTCCCCGCGTCGACTTTAAGACCAATGACTTACAAGGCAGCTGTAGATCTTAGCCA
CTTTTTAAAAGAAAAGGGGGGACTGGAAGGGCTAATTCACTCCCAACGAAGACAAGATCTGCTTTTTGCT
TGTACTGGGTCTCTCTGGTTAGACCAGATCTGAGCCTGGGAGCTCTCTGGCTAACTAGGGAACCCACTGC
TTAAGCCTCAATAAAGCTTGCCTTGAGTGCTTCAAGTAGTGTGTGCCCGTCTGTTGTGTGACTCTGGTAA
CTAGAGATCCCTCAGACCCTTTTAGTCAGTGTGGAAAATCTCTAGCAGTACGTATAGTAGTTCATGTCAT
CTTATTATTCAGTATTTATAACTTGCAAAGAAATGAATATCAGAGAGTGAGAGGAACTTGTTTATTGCAG
CTTATAATGGTTACAAATAAAGCAATAGCATCACAAATTTCACAAATAAAGCATTTTTTTCACTGCATTC
TAGTTGTGGTTTGTCCAAACTCATCAATGTATCTTATCATGTCTGGCTCTAGCTATCCCGCCCCTAACTC
CGCCCATCCCGCCCCTAACTCCGCCCAGTTCCGCCCATTCTCCGCCCCATGGCTGACTAATTTTTTTTAT
TTATGCAGAGGCCGAGGCCGCCTCGGCCTCTGAGCTATTCCAGAAGTAGTGAGGAGGCTTTTTTGGAGGC
CTAGGGACGTACCCAATTCGCCCTATAGTGAGTCGTATTACGCGCGCTCACTGGCCGTCGTTTTACAACG
TCGTGACTGGGAAAACCCTGGCGTTACCCAACTTAATCGCCTTGCAGCACATCCCCCTTTCGCCAGCTGG
CGTAATAGCGAAGAGGCCCGCACCGATCGCCCTTCCCAACAGTTGCGCAGCCTGAATGGCGAATGGG
[124 nt withheld, positions 8328-8451]
C
[91 nt withheld, positions 8453-8543]
A
[49 nt withheld, positions 8545-8593]
CCTTTGACGTTGGAGTCCACGTTCTTT
[37 nt withheld, positions 8621-8657]
ACCCTATCTCGGTCTATTCTTTTGATTTATAAGGGATTTTGCCGATTTCGGCCTATTGGTTAAAAAATGA
GCTGATTTAACAAAAATTTAACGCGAATTTTAACAAAATATTAACGCTTACAATTTAGGTGGCACTTTTC
GGGGAAATGTGCGCGGAACCCCTATTTGTTTATTTTTCTAAATACATTCAAATATGTATCCGCTCATGAG
ACAATAACCCTGATAAATGCTTCAATAATATTGAAAAAGGAAGAGTATGAGTATTCAACATTTCCGTGTC
GCCCTTATTCCCTTTTTTGCGGCATTTTGCCTTCCTGTTTTTGCTCACCCAGAAACGCTGGTGAAAGTAA
AAGATGCTGAAGATCAGTTGGGTGCACGAGTGGGTTACATCGAACTGGATCTCAACAGCGGTAAGATCCT
TGAGAGTTTTCGCCCCGAAGAACGTTTTCCAATGATGAGCACTTTTAAAGTTCTGCTATGTGGCGCGGTA
TTATCCCGTATTGACGCCGGGCAAGAGCAACTCGGTCGCCGCATACACTATTCTCAGAATGACTTGGTTG
AGTACTCACCAGTCACAGAAAAGCATCTTACGGATGGCATGACAGTAAGAGAATTATGCAGTGCTGCCAT
AACCATGAGTGATAACACTGCGGCCAACTTACTTCTGACAACGATCGGAGGACCGAAGGAGCTAACCGCT
TTTTTGCACAACATGGGGGATCATGTAACTCGCCTTGATCGTTGGGAACCGGAGCTGAATGAAGCCATAC
CAAACGACGAGCGTGACACCACGATGCCTGTAGCAATGGCAACAACGTTGCGCAAACTATTAACTGGCGA
ACTACTTACTCTAGCTTCCCGGCAACAATTAATAGACTGGATGGAGGCGGATAAAGTTGCAGGACCACTT
CTGCGCTCGGCCCTTCCGGCTGGCTGGTTTATTGCTGATAAATCTGGAGCCGGTGAGCGTGGGTCTCGCG
GTATCATTGCAGCACTGGGGCCAGATGGTAAGCCCTCCCGTATCGTAGTTATCTACACGACGGGGAGTCA
GGCAACTATGGATGAACGAAATAGACAGATCGCTGAGATAGGTGCCTCACTGATTAAGCATTGGTAACTG
TCAGACCAAGTTTACTCATATATACTTTAGATTGATTTAAAACTTCATTTTTAATTTAAAAGGATCTAGG
TGAAGATCCTTTTTGATAATCTCATGACCAAAATCCCTTAACGTGAGTTTTCGTTCCACTGAGCGTCAGA
CCCCGTAGAAAAGATCAAAGGATCTTCTTGAGATCCTTTTTTTCTGCGCGTAATCTGCTGCTTGCAAACA
AAAAAACCACCGCTACCAGCGGTGGTTTGTTTGCCGGATCAAGAGCTACCAACTCTTTTTCCGAAGGTAA
CTGGCTTCAGCAGAGCGCAGATACCAAATACTGTTCTTCTAGTGTAGCCGTAGTTAGGCCACCACTTCAA
GAACTCTGTAGCACCGCCTACATACCTCGCTCTGCTAATCCTGTTACCAGTGGCTGCTGCCAGTGGCGAT
AAGTCGTGTCTTACCGGGTTGGACTCAAGACGATAGTTACCGGATAAGGCGCAGCGGTCGGGCTGAACGG
GGGGTTCGTGCACACAGCCCAGCTTGGAGCGAACGACCTACACCGAACTGAGATACCTACAGCGTGAGCT
ATGAGAAAGCGCCACGCTTCCCGAAGGGAGAAAGGCGGACAGGTATCCGGTAAGCGGCAGGGTCGGAACA
GGAGAGCGCACGAGGGAGCTTCCAGGGGGAAACGCCTGGTATCTTTATAGTCCTGTCGGGTTTCGCCACC
TCTGACTTGAGCGTCGATTTTTGTGATGCTCGTCAGGGGGGCGGAGCCTATGGAAAAACGCCAGCAACGC
GGCCTTTTTACGGTTCCTGGCCTTTTGCTGGCCTTTTGCTCACATGTTCTTTCCTGCGTTATCCCCTGAT
TCTGTGGATAACCGTATTACCGCCTTTGAGTGAGCTGATACCGCTCGCCGCAGCCGAACGACCGAGCGCA
GCGAGTCAGTGAGCGAGGAAGCGGAAGAGCGCCCAATACGCAAACCGCCTCTCCCCGCGCGTTGGCCGAT
TCATTAATGCAGCTGGCACGACAGGTTTCCCGACTGGAAAGCGGGCAGTGAGCGCAACGCAATTAATGTG
AGTTAGCTCACTCATTAGGCACCCCAGGCTTTACACTTTATGCTTCCGGCTCGTATGTTGTGTGGAATTG
TGAGCGGATAACAATTTCACACAGGAAACAGCTATGACCATGATTACGCCAAGCGCGCAATTAACCCTCA
CTAAAGGGAACAAAAGCTGGAG
Features (pLannotate 1.2.2; 27 found; start..end, strand, type, name):
     13..239     +  promoter       RSV promoter: Rous sarcoma virus enhancer/promoter
    240..420     +  LTR            5' LTR (truncated): truncated 5' long terminal repeat (LTR) from HIV-1
    467..592     +  misc_feature   HIV-1 Ψ: packaging signal of human immunodeficiency virus type 1
    576..939     +  CDS            HIV-1 gag (fragment): gag protein from human immunodeficiency virus 1; gag
   1085..1318    +  misc_feature   RRE: The Rev response element (RRE) of HIV-1 allows for Rev-dependent mRNA export from the nucleus to the cytoplasm.
   1695..1721    +  CDS            Rev (fragment): human immunodeficiency virus 1 (HIV-1) Rev protein; rev; enhances nuclear export of unspliced and incompletely spliced viral mRNAs
   1731..1848    +  misc_feature   cPPT/CTS: central polypurine tract and central termination sequence of HIV-1
   1917..2128    +  promoter       EF-1α core promoter: core promoter for human elongation factor EF-1α
   2177..5959    +  CDS            SIK3: SIK3_HUMAN - Also known as KIAA0999 From Homo sapiens (Human).
   6026..6044    +  CDS            PuroR (fragment): puromycin N-acetyltransferase; pac from Streptomyces; confers resistance to puromycin
   6044..6835    +  CDS            neo: KKA2_KLEPN - Also known as kan, nptII. Experimental evidence at protein level: Swiss-Prot protein existence level 1. Resistance to kanamycin, neomycin, paromomycin, ribostamycin, butirosin and gentamicin B. From Klebsiella pneumoniae.
   6854..7442    +  misc_feature   WPRE: woodchuck hepatitis virus posttranscriptional regulatory element
   7493..7512    +  misc_feature   cPPT/CTS (fragment): central polypurine tract and central termination sequence of HIV-1
   7514..7747    +  LTR            3' LTR (ΔU3): self-inactivating 3' long terminal repeat (LTR) from HIV-1
   7825..7946    +  polyA_signal   SV40 poly(A) signal: SV40 polyadenylation signal
   7986..8121    +  rep_origin     SV40 ori: SV40 origin of replication
   8142..8160    -  promoter       T7 promoter: promoter for bacteriophage T7 RNA polymerase
   8168..8323    +  CDS            lacZα (fragment): LacZα fragment of β-galactosidase; lacZ fragment
   8328..8756    +  rep_origin     f1 ori (sequence partly withheld): f1 bacteriophage origin of replication; arrow indicates direction of (+) strand synthesis
   8809..8913    +  promoter       AmpR promoter: bla
   8914..9774    +  CDS            AmpR: β-lactamase; bla; confers resistance to ampicillin, carbenicillin, and related antibiotics
   9945..10533   +  rep_origin     ori: high-copy-number ColE1/pMB1/pBR322/pUC origin of replication
  10716..10808   +  CDS            lacI (fragment): lac repressor; lacI; The lac repressor binds to the lac operator to inhibit transcription in E. coli. This inhibition can be relieved by adding lactose or isopropyl-β-D-thiogalactopyranoside (IPTG).
  10821..10842   +  protein_bind   CAP binding site: CAP binding activates transcription in the presence of cAMP. E. coli catabolite activator protein
  10857..10887   +  promoter       lac promoter: promoter for the E. coli lac operon
  10891..10913   +  protein_bind   lac operator (fragment): The lac repressor binds to the lac operator to inhibit transcription in E. coli. This inhibition can be relieved by adding lactose or isopropyl-β-D-thiogalactopyranoside (IPTG). lac repressor encoded by lacI
  10956..10974   +  promoter       T3 promoter: promoter for bacteriophage T3 RNA polymerase
