[The description below was written by a language model from this plasmid's Addgene catalogue record and pLannotate feature annotations shown in this document.]
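Description:
LentiV_Neo_SIK3_T142Q is a 10,989 bp lentiviral expression plasmid built on the LentiV_Neo backbone for delivering a mutant human SIK3 cDNA into mammalian cells. It is propagated in E. coli as a high-copy plasmid through a ColE1/pUC-type origin with ampicillin selection (AmpR under its own bla promoter). The bacterial portion also carries an f1 ori, an SV40 ori, and remnants of a cloning vector (lac promoter/operator, lacZα and lacI fragments, T7 and T3 promoters). The viral portion has a third-generation layout. An RSV promoter fused to a truncated HIV-1 5' LTR drives Tat-independent transcription of the genomic RNA. It is followed by the Ψ packaging signal with a gag fragment, the RRE for Rev-dependent nuclear export, and the cPPT/CTS. A ΔU3 self-inactivating 3' LTR and an SV40 poly(A) signal close the transfer cassette.

Between the LTRs, the EFS (EF-1α core) promoter drives the 3,783 bp SIK3 open reading frame, which carries a threonine 142 to glutamine substitution described as a gatekeeper mutation. The neomycin phosphotransferase gene lies a short distance downstream with no separate promoter annotated, so it is probably expressed from the same transcript. The linking element is not annotated in the feature table, and the small PuroR fragment just before neo looks like a cloning remnant. A WPRE follows to enhance transcript expression. Transduced cells are selected with G418. Gatekeeper substitutions in kinases generally alter access of small-molecule inhibitors to the ATP pocket. Given the associated study of LKB1, salt-inducible kinases and MEF2C as dependencies in acute myeloid leukemia, the construct plausibly serves in experiments testing SIK3 dependence or inhibitor specificity, although the record does not give the exact application. The depositor and NGS sequence records show the same features, offset by only a few bases.
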