Addgene plasmid #108110: LentiV_Neo_SIK3_T142Q
Purpose: Lentiviral expression plasmid of human SIK3 cDNA (gatekeeper mutation) with neomycin resistance gene
Depositing lab: Christopher Vakoc. Depositing organization: Cold Spring Harbor Laboratory. Publication: LKB1, Salt-Inducible Kinases, and MEF2C Are Linked Dependencies in Acute Myeloid Leukemia. Tarumoto Y, Lu B, Somerville TDD, Huang YH, Milazzo JP, Wu XS, Klingbeil O, El Demerdash O, Shi J, Vakoc CR. Mol Cell. 2018 Feb 28. pii: S1097-2765(18)30109-6. doi: 10.1016/j.molcel.2018.02.011. PubMed 29526696.
Backbone
  Vector backbone: LentiV_Neo
  Backbone size w/o insert (bp): 7210
  Total vector size (bp): 10989
  Vector type: Mammalian Expression, Lentiviral, CRISPR
  Selectable markers: Neomycin (select with G418)
Growth in bacteria
  Bacterial resistance: Ampicillin, 100 μg/mL
  Growth temperature: 37°C
  Growth strain: NEB Stable
  Copy number: High Copy
Gene/Insert
  Gene/Insert name: SIK3
  Species: H. sapiens (human)
  Insert size (bp): 3783
  Mutation: change Threonine 142 to Glutamine
  GenBank ID: NM_001281749
  Entrez Gene: SIK3 (a.k.a. L19, QSK, SIK-3)
  Promoter: EFS promoter
  Cloning method: Ligation Independent Cloning
  Sequencing primers: 5′ AACTGGGAAAGTGATGTCGTGTACTG; 3′ GAGAACCTGCGTGCAATCCATC
Terms and licenses: Academic/Nonprofit Terms; Industry Terms: Not Available to Industry
How to cite: LentiV_Neo_SIK3_T142Q was a gift from Christopher Vakoc (Addgene plasmid # 108110 ; http://n2t.net/addgene:108110 ; RRID:Addgene_108110)
